>Addgene plasmid #58713 | pET28a-ybbR-HIS-Spec(x2)-DocI | depositor full sequence | sequence record 90778 | Full plasmid (not sequenced)
TGGCGAATGGG
[124 nt withheld, positions 12-135]
C
[91 nt withheld, positions 137-227]
A
[49 nt withheld, positions 229-277]
CCTTTGACGTTGGAGTCCACGTTCTTT
[37 nt withheld, positions 305-341]
ACCCTATCTCGGTCTATTCTTTTGATTTATAAGGGATTTTGCCGATTTCGGCCTATTGGTTAAAAAATGA
GCTGATTTAACAAAAATTTAACGCGAATTTTAACAAAATATTAACGTTTACAATTTCAGGTGGCACTTTT
CGGGGAAATGTGCGCGGAACCCCTATTTGTTTATTTTTCTAAATACATTCAAATATGTATCCGCTCATGA
ATTAATTCTTAGAAAAACTCATCGAGCATCAAATGAAACTGCAATTTATTCATATCAGGATTATCAATAC
CATATTTTTGAAAAAGCCGTTTCTGTAATGAAGGAGAAAACTCACCGAGGCAGTTCCATAGGATGGCAAG
ATCCTGGTATCGGTCTGCGATTCCGACTCGTCCAACATCAATACAACCTATTAATTTCCCCTCGTCAAAA
ATAAGGTTATCAAGTGAGAAATCACCATGAGTGACGACTGAATCCGGTGAGAATGGCAAAAGTTTATGCA
TTTCTTTCCAGACTTGTTCAACAGGCCAGCCATTACGCTCGTCATCAAAATCACTCGCATCAACCAAACC
GTTATTCATTCGTGATTGCGCCTGAGCGAGACGAAATACGCGATCGCTGTTAAAAGGACAATTACAAACA
GGAATCGAATGCAACCGGCGCAGGAACACTGCCAGCGCATCAACAATATTTTCACCTGAATCAGGATATT
CTTCTAATACCTGGAATGCTGTTTTCCCGGGGATCGCAGTGGTGAGTAACCATGCATCATCAGGAGTACG
GATAAAATGCTTGATGGTCGGAAGAGGCATAAATTCCGTCAGCCAGTTTAGTCTGACCATCTCATCTGTA
ACATCATTGGCAACGCTACCTTTGCCATGTTTCAGAAACAACTCTGGCGCATCGGGCTTCCCATACAATC
GATAGATTGTCGCACCTGATTGCCCGACATTATCGCGAGCCCATTTATACCCATATAAATCAGCATCCAT
GTTGGAATTTAATCGCGGCCTAGAGCAAGACGTTTCCCGTTGAATATGGCTCATAACACCCCTTGTATTA
CTGTTTATGTAAGCAGACAGTTTTATTGTTCATGACCAAAATCCCTTAACGTGAGTTTTCGTTCCACTGA
GCGTCAGACCCCGTAGAAAAGATCAAAGGATCTTCTTGAGATCCTTTTTTTCTGCGCGTAATCTGCTGCT
TGCAAACAAAAAAACCACCGCTACCAGCGGTGGTTTGTTTGCCGGATCAAGAGCTACCAACTCTTTTTCC
GAAGGTAACTGGCTTCAGCAGAGCGCAGATACCAAATACTGTCCTTCTAGTGTAGCCGTAGTTAGGCCAC
CACTTCAAGAACTCTGTAGCACCGCCTACATACCTCGCTCTGCTAATCCTGTTACCAGTGGCTGCTGCCA
GTGGCGATAAGTCGTGTCTTACCGGGTTGGACTCAAGACGATAGTTACCGGATAAGGCGCAGCGGTCGGG
CTGAACGGGGGGTTCGTGCACACAGCCCAGCTTGGAGCGAACGACCTACACCGAACTGAGATACCTACAG
CGTGAGCTATGAGAAAGCGCCACGCTTCCCGAAGGGAGAAAGGCGGACAGGTATCCGGTAAGCGGCAGGG
TCGGAACAGGAGAGCGCACGAGGGAGCTTCCAGGGGGAAACGCCTGGTATCTTTATAGTCCTGTCGGGTT
TCGCCACCTCTGACTTGAGCGTCGATTTTTGTGATGCTCGTCAGGGGGGCGGAGCCTATGGAAAAACGCC
AGCAACGCGGCCTTTTTACGGTTCCTGGCCTTTTGCTGGCCTTTTGCTCACATGTTCTTTCCTGCGTTAT
CCCCTGATTCTGTGGATAACCGTATTACCGCCTTTGAGTGAGCTGATACCGCTCGCCGCAGCCGAACGAC
CGAGCGCAGCGAGTCAGTGAGCGAGGAAGCGGAAGAGCGCCTGATGCGGTATTTTCTCCTTACGCATCTG
TGCGGTATTTCACACCGCATATATGGTGCACTCTCAGTACAATCTGCTCTGATGCCGCATAGTTAAGCCA
GTATACACTCCGCTATCGCTACGTGACTGGGTCATGGCTGCGCCCCGACACCCGCCAACACCCGCTGACG
CGCCCTGACGGGCTTGTCTGCTCCCGGCATCCGCTTACAGACAAGCTGTGACCGTCTCCGGGAGCTGCAT
GTGTCAGAGGTTTTCACCGTCATCACCGAAACGCGCGAGGCAGCTGCGGTAAAGCTCATCAGCGTGGTCG
TGAAGCGATTCACAGATGTCTGCCTGTTCATCCGCGTCCAGCTCGTTGAGTTTCTCCAGAAGCGTTAATG
TCTGGCTTCTGATAAAGCGGGCCATGTTAAGGGCGGTTTTTTCCTGTTTGGTCACTGATGCCTCCGTGTA
AGGGGGATTTCTGTTCATGGGGGTAATGATACCGATGAAACGAGAGAGGATGCTCACGATACGGGTTACT
GATGATGAACATGCCCGGTTACTGGAACGTTGTGAGGGTAAACAACTGGCGGTATGGATGCGGCGGGACC
AGAGAAAAATCACTCAGGGTCAATGCCAGCGCTTCGTTAATACAGATGTAGGTGTTCCACAGGGTAGCCA
GCAGCATCCTGCGATGCAGATCCGGAACATAATGGTGCAGGGCGCTGACTTCCGCGTTTCCAGACTTTAC
GAAACACGGAAACCGAAGACCATTCATGTTGTTGCTCAGGTCGCAGACGTTTTGCAGCAGCAGTCGCTTC
ACGTTCGCTCGCGTATCGGTGATTCATTCTGCTAACCAGTAAGGCAACCCCGCCAGCCTAGCCGGGTCCT
CAACGACAGGAGCACGATCATGCGCACCCGTGGGGCCGCCATGCCGGCGATAATGGCCTGCTTCTCGCCG
AAACGTTTGGTGGCGGGACCAGTGACGAAGGCTTGAGCGAGGGCGTGCAAGATTCCGAATACCGCAAGCG
ACAGGCCGATCATCGTCGCGCTCCAGCGAAAGCGGTCCTCGCCGAAAATGACCCAGAGCGCTGCCGGCAC
CTGTCCTACGAGTTGCATGATAAAGAAGACAGTCATAAGTGCGGCGACGATAGTCATGCCCCGCGCCCAC
CGGAAGGAGCTGACTGGGTTGAAGGCTCTCAAGGGCATCGGTCGAGATCCCGGTGCCTAATGAGTGAGCT
AACTTACATTAATTGCGTTGCGCTCACTGCCCGCTTTCCAGTCGGGAAACCTGTCGTGCCAGCTGCATTA
ATGAATCGGCCAACGCGCGGGGAGAGGCGGTTTGCGTATTGGGCGCCAGGGTGGTTTTTCTTTTCACCAG
TGAGACGGGCAACAGCTGATTGCCCTTCACCGCCTGGCCCTGAGAGAGTTGCAGCAAGCGGTCCACGCTG
GTTTGCCCCAGCAGGCGAAAATCCTGTTTGATGGTGGTTAACGGCGGGATATAACATGAGCTGTCTTCGG
TATCGTCGTATCCCACTACCGAGATATCCGCACCAACGCGCAGCCCGGACTCGGTAATGGCGCGCATTGC
GCCCAGCGCCATCTGATCGTTGGCAACCAGCATCGCAGTGGGAACGATGCCCTCATTCAGCATTTGCATG
GTTTGTTGAAAACCGGACATGGCACTCCAGTCGCCTTCCCGTTCCGCTATCGGCTGAATTTGATTGCGAG
TGAGATATTTATGCCAGCCAGCCAGACGCAGACGCGCCGAGACAGAACTTAATGGGCCCGCTAACAGCGC
GATTTGCTGGTGACCCAATGCGACCAGATGCTCCACGCCCAGTCGCGTACCGTCTTCATGGGAGAAAATA
ATACTGTTGATGGGTGTCTGGTCAGAGACATCAAGAAATAACGCCGGAACATTAGTGCAGGCAGCTTCCA
CAGCAATGGCATCCTGGTCATCCAGCGGATAGTTAATGATCAGCCCACTGACGCGTTGCGCGAGAAGATT
GTGCACCGCCGCTTTACAGGCTTCGACGCCGCTTCGTTCTACCATCGACACCACCACGCTGGCACCCAGT
TGATCGGCGCGAGATTTAATCGCCGCGACAATTTGCGACGGCGCGTGCAGGGCCAGACTGGAGGTGGCAA
CGCCAATCAGCAACGACTGTTTGCCCGCCAGTTGTTGTGCCACGCGGTTGGGAATGTAATTCAGCTCCGC
CATCGCCGCTTCCACTTTTTCCCGCGTTTTCGCAGAAACGTGGCTGGCCTGGTTCACCACGCGGGAAACG
GTCTGATAAGAGACACCGGCATACTCTGCGACATCGTATAACGTTACTGGTTTCACATTCACCACCCTGA
ATTGACTCTCTTCCGGGCGCTATCATGCCATACCGCGAAAGGTTTTGCGCCATTCGATGGTGTCCGGGAT
CTCGACGCTCTCCCTTATGCGACTCCTGCATTAGGAAGCAGCCCAGTAGTAGGTTGAGGCCGTTGAGCAC
CGCCGCCGCAAGGAATGGTGCATGCAAGGAGATGGCGCCCAACAGTCCCCCGGCCACGGGGCCTGCCACC
ATACCCACGCCGAAACAAGCGCTCATGAGCCCGAAGTGGCGAGCCCGATCTTCCCCATCGGTGATGTCGG
CGATATAGGCGCCAGCAACCGCACCTGTGGCGCCGGTGATGCCGGCCACGATGCGTCCGGCGTAGAGGAT
CGAGATCTCGATCCCGCGAAATTAATACGACTCACTATAGGGGAATTGTGAGCGGATAACAATTCCCCTG
TAGAAATAATTTTGTTTAACTTTAAGAAGGAGATATACATATGGGTACCGACTCTCTGGAATTCATCGCT
TCTAAACTGGCTCTGGAAGTTCTGTTCCAGGGTCCGCTGCAGCACCACCACCACCACCACCCATGGACTA
GTGCTAGCCGTGCTAAACTGAACGAATCTCACCGTCTGCACCAGTTCTTCCGTGACATGGACGACGAAGA
ATCTTGGATCAAAGAAAAAAAACTGCTGGTTTCTTCTGAAGACTACGGTCGTGACCTGACCGGTGTTCAG
AACCTGCGTAAAAAACACAAACGTCTGGAAGCTGAACTGGCTGCTCACGAACCGGCTATCCAGGGTGTTC
TGGACACCGGTAAAAAACTGTCTGACGACAACACCATCGGTAAAGAAGAAATCCAGCAGCGTCTGGCTCA
GTTCGTTGACCACTGGAAAGAACTGAAACAGCTGGCTGCTGCTCGTGGTCAGCGTCTGGAAGAATCTCTG
GAATACGGTAGCGGTAGCGGTTCACGTGCTAAACTGAACGAATCTCACCGTCTGCACCAGTTCTTCCGTG
ACATGGACGACGAAGAATCTTGGATCAAAGAAAAAAAACTGCTGGTTTCTTCTGAAGACTACGGTCGTGA
CCTGACCGGTGTTCAGAACCTGCGTAAAAAACACAAACGTCTGGAAGCTGAACTGGCTGCTCACGAACCG
GCTATCCAGGGTGTTCTGGACACCGGTAAAAAACTGTCTGACGACAACACCATCGGTAAAGAAGAAATCC
AGCAGCGTCTGGCTCAGTTCGTTGACCACTGGAAAGAACTGAAACAGCTGGCTGCTGCTCGTGGTCAGCG
TCTGGAAGAATCTCTGGAATATAAAGTGGTACCTGGTACTCCTTCTACTAAATTATACGGCGACGTCAAT
GATGACGGAAAAGTTAACTCAACTGACGCTGTAGCATTGAAGAGATATGTTTTGAGATCAGGTATAAGCA
TCAACACTGACAATGCCGATTTGAATGAAGACGGCAGAGTTAATTCAACTGACTTAGGAATTTTGAAGAG
ATATATTCTCAAAGAAATAGATACATTGCCGTACAAGAACTAACTCGAGTAAGATCCGGCTGCTAACAAA
GCCCGAAAGGAAGCTGAGTTGGCTGCTGCCACCGCTGAGCAATAACTAGCATAACCCCTTGGGGCCTCTA
AACGGGTCTTGAGGGGTTTTTTGCTGAAAGGAGGAACTATATCCGGAT
Features (pLannotate 1.2.2; 20 found; start..end, strand, type, name):
     12..467     +  rep_origin     f1 ori (sequence partly withheld): f1 bacteriophage origin of replication; arrow indicates direction of (+) strand synthesis
    494..551     +  promoter       AmpR promoter (fragment): bla
    560..1375    -  CDS            KanR: aminoglycoside phosphotransferase; aph(3')-Ia; confers resistance to kanamycin in bacteria or G418 (Geneticin®) in eukaryotes
   1497..2085    +  rep_origin     ori: high-copy-number ColE1/pMB1/pBR322/pUC origin of replication
   2271..2413    -  misc_feature   bom: basis of mobility region from pBR322
   2515..2706    -  CDS            rop: Rop protein, which maintains plasmids at low copy number; rop
   2723..3103    +  CDS            YPB1_ECOLX: Protein predicted: Swiss-Prot protein existence level 4. From Escherichia coli.
   3175..3466    -  CDS            TcR (fragment): tetracycline efflux protein; tet; confers resistance to tetracycline
   3481..3502    -  protein_bind   CAP binding site: CAP binding activates transcription in the presence of cAMP. E. coli catabolite activator protein
   3515..4597    -  CDS            lacI: lac repressor; lacI; The lac repressor binds to the lac operator to inhibit transcription in E. coli. This inhibition can be relieved by adding lactose or isopropyl-β-D-thiogalactopyranoside (IPTG).
   4598..4675    -  promoter       lacI promoter: lacI
   4683..4962    -  CDS            TcR (fragment): tetracycline efflux protein; tet; confers resistance to tetracycline
   4984..5002    +  promoter       T7 promoter: promoter for bacteriophage T7 RNA polymerase
   5003..5027    +  protein_bind   lac operator: The lac repressor binds to the lac operator to inhibit transcription in E. coli. This inhibition can be relieved by adding lactose or isopropyl-β-D-thiogalactopyranoside (IPTG). lac repressor encoded by lacI
   5042..5064    +  RBS            RBS: efficient ribosome binding site from bacteriophage T7 gene 10 (Olins and Rangwala, 1989)
   5144..5162    +  CDS            9xHis (fragment): 9xHis affinity tag
   5168..5896    +  CDS            SPTAN1 (fragment): SPTN1_CHICK - Also known as SPTA2. Experimental evidence at protein level: Swiss-Prot protein existence level 1. Morphologically, spectrin-like proteins appear to be related to spectrin, showing a flexible rod-like structure. They can bind actin but seem to differ in their calmodulin-binding activity. In nonerythroid tissues, spectrins, in association with some other proteins, may play an important role in membrane organization. From Gallus gallus (Chicken).
   5885..6121    +  CDS            celS (fragment): GUNS_HUNT2 - Experimental evidence at protein level: Swiss-Prot protein existence level 1. This enzyme catalyzes the exohydrolysis of 1,4-beta- glucosidic linkages in cellulose with a preference for amorphous or crystalline cellulose over carboxymethyl cellulose. From Hungateiclostridium thermocellum (strain ATCC 27405 / DSM 1237 / JCM 9322 / NBRC 103400 / NCIMB 10682 / NRRL B-4536 / VPI 7372) (Clostridium thermocellum).
   6140..6189    +  CDS            SET1 (fragment): solubility-enhancement tag derived from T7 phage gene 10B
   6197..6244    +  terminator     T7 terminator: transcription terminator for bacteriophage T7 RNA polymerase
