[The description below was written by a language model from this plasmid's Addgene catalogue record and pLannotate feature annotations shown in this document.]
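Description:
pET28a-ybbR-HIS-Spec(x2)-DocI is a 6,269 bp bacterial expression plasmid built by Gibson cloning in the Novagen pET28a backbone. It is selected with kanamycin through an aph(3')-Ia resistance gene and replicates from a ColE1/pBR322-type origin accompanied by the bom region and the rop gene, consistent with its catalogued low copy number. An f1 origin is also present. Short hits annotated as tetracycline-resistance fragments and a predicted E. coli ORF appear to be backbone remnants rather than functional parts.

The roughly 1 kb insert sits in the standard pET expression cassette, comprising a T7 promoter, a lac operator, the T7 gene 10 ribosome binding site and a downstream T7 terminator, with lacI encoded on the plasmid. Expression therefore depends on T7 RNA polymerase and is inducible with IPTG. The encoded fusion protein carries, at its N terminus, a ybbR tag, a His tag and an HRV 3C protease site, followed by two copies of alpha-spectrin repeat 16 (matched by the annotation to chicken SPTAN1). At the C terminus is a type I dockerin domain from Clostridium thermocellum, which the annotation matches to a fragment of the cellulosomal enzyme CelS. Only the His tag among the N-terminal elements is picked up in the feature table. A short SET1 match just before the terminator is probably also vector-derived sequence.

According to the record, the protein serves as a characteristic "fingerprint" molecule for single-molecule force spectroscopy. The ybbR tag provides covalent, site-specific surface immobilization. The dockerin is the binding partner of cohesin domains, and it presumably serves as the specific pulling handle, although the record does not say so. The spectrin repeats would then supply the recognizable unfolding signature.
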