Addgene plasmid #58713: pET28a-ybbR-HIS-Spec(x2)-DocI
Purpose: Characteristic fingerprint molecule to perform single molecule force spectroscopy experiments; covalently immobilized via ybbr tag
Depositing lab: Hermann Gaub. Depositing organization: Ludwig-Maximilians-Universitaet Muenchen (LMU). Publication: From genes to protein mechanics on a chip. Otten M, Ott W, Jobst MA, Milles LF, Verdorfer T, Pippig DA, Nash MA, Gaub HE. Nat Methods. 2014 Sep 7. doi: 10.1038/nmeth.3099. PubMed 25194847.
Backbone
  Vector backbone: pET28a
  Backbone manufacturer: Novagen
  Backbone size w/o insert (bp): 5216
  Total vector size (bp): 6269
  Vector type: Bacterial Expression
Growth in bacteria
  Bacterial resistance: Kanamycin, 50 μg/mL
  Growth temperature: 37°C
  Growth strain: DH5alpha
  Copy number: Low Copy
Gene/Insert
  Gene/Insert name: Spec(x2)-DocI (alt names: alpha spectrin repeat 16; dockerin type I)
  Species: Synthetic; Clostridium thermocellum
  Insert size (bp): 1053
  Promoter: T7
  Tag / fusion protein: ybbR (N terminal on insert); HIS (N terminal on insert); HRV 3C (N terminal on insert)
  Cloning method: Gibson Cloning
  Sequencing primers: 5′ T7 Forward; 3′ T7 Reverse
Resource information
  A portion of this plasmid was derived from a plasmid made by: We thankfully received the dockerin domain from Professor Edward Bayer (Department of Biological Chemistry, Weizmann Institute of Science, Israel) as recently described in this paper: Stahl, S. W., Nash, M. A., Fried, D. B., Slutzki, M., Barak, Y., Bayer, E. A., & Gaub, H. E. (2012). Single-molecule dissection of the high-affinity cohesin-dockerin complex. Proceedings of the National Academy of Sciences of the United States of America, 109(50), 20431–6. doi:10.1073/pnas.1211929109
Terms and licenses: Academic/Nonprofit Terms; Industry Terms: Not Available to Industry
How to cite: pET28a-ybbR-HIS-Spec(x2)-DocI was a gift from Hermann Gaub (Addgene plasmid # 58713 ; http://n2t.net/addgene:58713 ; RRID:Addgene_58713)
