>Addgene plasmid #58713 | pET28a-ybbR-HIS-Spec(x2)-DocI | depositor partial sequence | sequence record 90752 | T7 Reverse
GCTATCCAGGGTGTTCTGGACACCGGTAAAAAACTGTCTGACGACAACACCATCGGTAAAGAAGAAATCC
AGCAGCGTCTGGCTCAGTTCGTTGACCACTGGAAAGAACTGAAACAGCTGGCTGCTGCTCGTGGTCAGCG
TCTGGAAGAATCTCTGGAATACGGTAGCGGTAGCGGTTCACGTGCTAAACTGAACGAATCTCACCGTCTG
CACCAGTTCTTCCGTGACATGGACGACGAAGAATCTTGGATCAAAGAAAAAAAACTGCTGGTTTCTTCTG
AAGACTACGGTCGTGACCTGACCGGTGTTCAGAACCTGCGTAAAAAACACAAACGTCTGGAAGCTGAACT
GGCTGCTCACGAACCGGCTATCCAGGGTGTTCTGGACACCGGTAAAAAACTGTCTGACGACAACACCATC
GGTAAAGAAGAAATCCAGCAGCGTCTGGCTCAGTTCGTTGACCACTGGAAAGAACTGAAACAGCTGGCTG
CTGCTCGTGGTCAGCGTCTGGAAGAATCTCTGGAATATAAAGTGGTACCTGGTACTCCTTCTACTAAATT
ATACGGCGACGTCAATGATGACGGAAAAGTTAACTCAACTGACGCTGTAGCATTGAAGAGATATGTTTTG
AGATCAGGTATAAGCATCAACACTGACAATGCCGATTTGAATGAAGACGGCAGAGTTAATTCAACTGACT
TAGGAATTTTGAAGAGATATATTCTCAAAGAAATAGATACATTGCCGTACAAGAACTAACTCGAGTAAGA
TCCGGCTGCTAACAAAGCCCGAA
