>Addgene plasmid #58713 | pET28a-ybbR-HIS-Spec(x2)-DocI | depositor partial sequence | sequence record 90777 | ybbR-HIS-Spec(x2)-DocI
ATGGGTACCGACTCTCTGGAATTCATCGCTTCTAAACTGGCTCTGGAAGTTCTGTTCCAGGGTCCGCTGC
AGCACCACCACCACCACCACCCATGGACTAGTGCTAGCCGTGCTAAACTGAACGAATCTCACCGTCTGCA
CCAGTTCTTCCGTGACATGGACGACGAAGAATCTTGGATCAAAGAAAAAAAACTGCTGGTTTCTTCTGAA
GACTACGGTCGTGACCTGACCGGTGTTCAGAACCTGCGTAAAAAACACAAACGTCTGGAAGCTGAACTGG
CTGCTCACGAACCGGCTATCCAGGGTGTTCTGGACACCGGTAAAAAACTGTCTGACGACAACACCATCGG
TAAAGAAGAAATCCAGCAGCGTCTGGCTCAGTTCGTTGACCACTGGAAAGAACTGAAACAGCTGGCTGCT
GCTCGTGGTCAGCGTCTGGAAGAATCTCTGGAATACGGTAGCGGTAGCGGTTCACGTGCTAAACTGAACG
AATCTCACCGTCTGCACCAGTTCTTCCGTGACATGGACGACGAAGAATCTTGGATCAAAGAAAAAAAACT
GCTGGTTTCTTCTGAAGACTACGGTCGTGACCTGACCGGTGTTCAGAACCTGCGTAAAAAACACAAACGT
CTGGAAGCTGAACTGGCTGCTCACGAACCGGCTATCCAGGGTGTTCTGGACACCGGTAAAAAACTGTCTG
ACGACAACACCATCGGTAAAGAAGAAATCCAGCAGCGTCTGGCTCAGTTCGTTGACCACTGGAAAGAACT
GAAACAGCTGGCTGCTGCTCGTGGTCAGCGTCTGGAAGAATCTCTGGAATATAAAGTGGTACCTGGTACT
CCTTCTACTAAATTATACGGCGACGTCAATGATGACGGAAAAGTTAACTCAACTGACGCTGTAGCATTGA
AGAGATATGTTTTGAGATCAGGTATAAGCATCAACACTGACAATGCCGATTTGAATGAAGACGGCAGAGT
TAATTCAACTGACTTAGGAATTTTGAAGAGATATATTCTCAAAGAAATAGATACATTGCCGTACAAGAAC
TAA
