>Addgene plasmid #58713 | pET28a-ybbR-HIS-Spec(x2)-DocI | addgene partial sequence | sequence record 92440 | pBRrevBam 5'-GGTGATGTCGGCGATATAGG-3'
ATGCGTCCGGCGTAGAGGATCGAGATCTCGATCCCGCGAAATTAATACGACTCACTATAGGGGAATTGTG
AGCGGATAACAATTCCCCTGTAGAAATAATTTTGTTTAACTTTAAGAAGGAGATATACATATGGGTACCG
ACTCTCTGGAATTCATCGCTTCTAAACTGGCTCTGGAAGTTCTGTTCCAGGGTCCGCTGCAGCACCACCA
CCACCATCACCCATGGACTAGTGCTAGCCGTGCTAAACTGAACGAATCTCACCGTCTGCACCAGTTCTTC
CGTGACATGGACGACGAAGAATCTTGGATCAAAGAAAAAAAACTGCTGGTTTCTTCTGAAGACTACGGTC
GTGACCTGACCGGTGTTCAGAACCTGCGTAAAAAACACAAACGTCTGGAAGCTGAACTGGCTGCTCACGA
ACCGGCTATCCAGGGTGTTCTGGACACCGGTAAAAAACTGTCTGACGACAACACCATCGGTAAAGAAGAA
ATCCAGCAGCGTCTGGCTCAGTTCGTTGACCACTGGAAAGAACTGAAACAGCTGGCTGCTGCTCGTGGTC
AGCGTCTGGAAGAATCTCTGGAATACGGTAGCGGTAGCGGTTCACGTGCTAAACTGAACGAATCTCACCG
TCTGCACCAGTTCTTCCGTGACATGGACGACGAAGAATCTTGGATCAAAGAAAAAAAACTGCTGGTTTCT
TCTGAAGACTACGGTCGTGACCTGACCGGTGTTCAGAACCTGCGTAAAAAACACAAACGTCTGG
