>Addgene plasmid #58713 | pET28a-ybbR-HIS-Spec(x2)-DocI | addgene partial sequence | sequence record 92465 | T7term 5'-GCTAGTTATTGCTCAGCGG-3'
GCAGCCGGATCTTACTCGAGTTAGTTCTTGTACGGCAATGTATCTATTTCTTTGAGAATATATCTCTTCA
AAATTCCTAAGTCAGTTGAATTAACTCTGCCGTCTTCATTCAAATCGGCATTGTCAGTGTTGATGCTTAT
ACCTGATCTCAAAACATATCTCTTCAATGCTACAGCGTCAGTTGAGTTAACTTTTCCGTCATCATTGACG
TCGCCGTATAATTTAGTAGAAGGAGTACCAGGTACCACTTTATATTCCAGAGATTCTTCCAGACGCTGAC
CACGAGCAGCAGCCAGCTGTTTCAGTTCTTTCCAGTGGTCAACGAACTGAGCCAGACGCTGCTGGATTTC
TTCTTTACCGATGGTGTTGTCGTCAGACAGTTTTTTACCGGTGTCCAGAACACCCTGGATAGCCGGTTCG
TGAGCAGCCAGTTCAGCTTCCAGACGTTTGTGTTTTTTACGCAGGTTCTGAACACCGGTCAGGTCACGAC
CGTAGTCTTCAGAAGAAACCAGCAGTTTTTTTTCTTTGATCCAAGATTCTTCGTCGTCCATGTCACGGAA
GAACTGGTGCAGACGGTGAGATTCGTTCAGTTTAGCACGTGAACCGCTACCGCTACCGTATTCCAGAGAT
TCTTCCAGACGCTGACCACGAGCAGCAGCCAGCTGTTTCAGTTCTTTCCAGTGGTCAACGAACTGAGCCA
GACGCTGCTGGATTTCTTCTTTACCGATGGTGTTGTC
